>Addgene plasmid #219193 | SFFV-HOXB2-Brd 250 | addgene full sequence | sequence record 448973 | Addgene NGS Result
ATTTATGCAGAGGCCGAGGCCGCCTCGGCCTCTGAGCTATTCCAGAAGTAGTGAGGAGGCTTTTTTGGAG
GCCTAGGGACGTACCCAATTCGCCCTATAGTGAGTCGTATTACGCGCGCTCACTGGCCGTCGTTTTACAA
CGTCGTGACTGGGAAAACCCTGGCGTTACCCAACTTAATCGCCTTGCAGCACATCCCCCTTTCGCCAGCT
GGCGTAATAGCGAAGAGGCCCGCACCGATCGCCCTTCCCAACAGTTGCGCAGCCTGAATGGCGAATGGG
[124 nt withheld, positions 280-403]
C
[91 nt withheld, positions 405-495]
A
[49 nt withheld, positions 497-545]
CCTTTGACGTTGGAGTCCACGTTCTTT
[37 nt withheld, positions 573-609]
ACCCTATCTCGGTCTATTCTTTTGATTTATAAGGGATTTTGCCGATTTCGGCCTATTGGTTAAAAAATGA
GCTGATTTAACAAAAATTTAACGCGAATTTTAACAAAATATTAACGCTTACAATTTAGGTGGCACTTTTC
GGGGAAATGTGCGCGGAACCCCTATTTGTTTATTTTTCTAAATACATTCAAATATGTATCCGCTCATGAG
ACAATAACCCTGATAAATGCTTCAATAATATTGAAAAAGGAAGAGTATGAGTATTCAACATTTCCGTGTC
GCCCTTATTCCCTTTTTTGCGGCATTTTGCCTTCCTGTTTTTGCTCACCCAGAAACGCTGGTGAAAGTAA
AAGATGCTGAAGATCAGTTGGGTGCACGAGTGGGTTACATCGAACTGGATCTCAACAGCGGTAAGATCCT
TGAGAGTTTTCGCCCCGAAGAACGTTTTCCAATGATGAGCACTTTTAAAGTTCTGCTATGTGGCGCGGTA
TTATCCCGTATTGACGCCGGGCAAGAGCAACTCGGTCGCCGCATACACTATTCTCAGAATGACTTGGTTG
AGTACTCACCAGTCACAGAAAAGCATCTTACGGATGGCATGACAGTAAGAGAATTATGCAGTGCTGCCAT
AACCATGAGTGATAACACTGCGGCCAACTTACTTCTGACAACGATCGGAGGACCGAAGGAGCTAACCGCT
TTTTTGCACAACATGGGGGATCATGTAACTCGCCTTGATCGTTGGGAACCGGAGCTGAATGAAGCCATAC
CAAACGACGAGCGTGACACCACGATGCCTGTAGCAATGGCAACAACGTTGCGCAAACTATTAACTGGCGA
ACTACTTACTCTAGCTTCCCGGCAACAATTAATAGACTGGATGGAGGCGGATAAAGTTGCAGGACCACTT
CTGCGCTCGGCCCTTCCGGCTGGCTGGTTTATTGCTGATAAATCTGGAGCCGGTGAGCGTGGGTCTCGCG
GTATCATTGCAGCACTGGGGCCAGATGGTAAGCCCTCCCGTATCGTAGTTATCTACACGACGGGGAGTCA
GGCAACTATGGATGAACGAAATAGACAGATCGCTGAGATAGGTGCCTCACTGATTAAGCATTGGTAACTG
TCAGACCAAGTTTACTCATATATACTTTAGATTGATTTAAAACTTCATTTTTAATTTAAAAGGATCTAGG
TGAAGATCCTTTTTGATAATCTCATGACCAAAATCCCTTAACGTGAGTTTTCGTTCCACTGAGCGTCAGA
CCCCGTAGAAAAGATCAAAGGATCTTCTTGAGATCCTTTTTTTCTGCGCGTAATCTGCTGCTTGCAAACA
AAAAAACCACCGCTACCAGCGGTGGTTTGTTTGCCGGATCAAGAGCTACCAACTCTTTTTCCGAAGGTAA
CTGGCTTCAGCAGAGCGCAGATACCAAATACTGTTCTTCTAGTGTAGCCGTAGTTAGGCCACCACTTCAA
GAACTCTGTAGCACCGCCTACATACCTCGCTCTGCTAATCCTGTTACCAGTGGCTGCTGCCAGTGGCGAT
AAGTCGTGTCTTACCGGGTTGGACTCAAGACGATAGTTACCGGATAAGGCGCAGCGGTCGGGCTGAACGG
GGGGTTCGTGCACACAGCCCAGCTTGGAGCGAACGACCTACACCGAACTGAGATACCTACAGCGTGAGCT
ATGAGAAAGCGCCACGCTTCCCGAAGGGAGAAAGGCGGACAGGTATCCGGTAAGCGGCAGGGTCGGAACA
GGAGAGCGCACGAGGGAGCTTCCAGGGGGAAACGCCTGGTATCTTTATAGTCCTGTCGGGTTTCGCCACC
TCTGACTTGAGCGTCGATTTTTGTGATGCTCGTCAGGGGGGCGGAGCCTATGGAAAAACGCCAGCAACGC
GGCCTTTTTACGGTTCCTGGCCTTTTGCTGGCCTTTTGCTCACATGTTCTTTCCTGCGTTATCCCCTGAT
TCTGTGGATAACCGTATTACCGCCTTTGAGTGAGCTGATACCGCTCGCCGCAGCCGAACGACCGAGCGCA
GCGAGTCAGTGAGCGAGGAAGCGGAAGAGCGCCCAATACGCAAACCGCCTCTCCCCGCGCGTTGGCCGAT
TCATTAATGCAGCTGGCACGACAGGTTTCCCGACTGGAAAGCGGGCAGTGAGCGCAACGCAATTAATGTG
AGTTAGCTCACTCATTAGGCACCCCAGGCTTTACACTTTATGCTTCCGGCTCGTATGTTGTGTGGAATTG
TGAGCGGATAACAATTTCACACAGGAAACAGCTATGACCATGATTACGCCAAGCGCGCAATTAACCCTCA
CTAAAGGGAACAAAAGCTGGAGCTGCAAGCTTAATGTAGTCTTATGCAATACTCTTGTAGTCTTGCAACA
TGGTAACGATGAGTTAGCAACATGCCTTACAAGGAGAGAAAAAGCACCGTGCATGCCGATTGGTGGAAGT
AAGGTGGTACGATCGTGCCTTATTAGGAAGGCAACAGACGGGTCTGACATGGATTGGACGAACCACTGAA
TTGCCGCATTGCAGAGATATTGTATTTAAGTGCCTAGCTCGATACATAAACGGGTCTCTCTGGTTAGACC
AGATCTGAGCCTGGGAGCTCTCTGGCTAACTAGGGAACCCACTGCTTAAGCCTCAATAAAGCTTGCCTTG
AGTGCTTCAAGTAGTGTGTGCCCGTCTGTTGTGTGACTCTGGTAACTAGAGATCCCTCAGACCCTTTTAG
TCAGTGTGGAAAATCTCTAGCAGTGGCGCCCGAACAGGGACTTGAAAGCGAAAGGGAAACCAGAGGAGCT
CTCTCGACGCAGGACTCGGCTTGCTGAAGCGCGCACGGCAAGAGGCGAGGGGCGGCGACTGGTGAGTACG
CCAAAAATTTTGACTAGCGGAGGCTAGAAGGAGAGAGATGGGTGCGAGAGCGTCAGTATTAAGCGGGGGA
GAATTAGATCGCGATGGGAAAAAATTCGGTTAAGGCCAGGGGGAAAGAAAAAATATAAATTAAAACATAT
AGTATGGGCAAGCAGGGAGCTAGAACGATTCGCAGTTAATCCTGGCCTGTTAGAAACATCAGAAGGCTGT
AGACAAATACTGGGACAGCTACAACCATCCCTTCAGACAGGATCAGAAGAACTTAGATCATTATATAATA
CAGTAGCAACCCTCTATTGTGTGCATCAAAGGATAGAGATAAAAGACACCAAGGAAGCTTTAGACAAGAT
AGAGGAAGAGCAAAACAAAAGTAAGACCACCGCACAGCAAGCGGCCGCTGATCTTCAGACCTGGAGGAGG
AGATATGAGGGACAATTGGAGAAGTGAATTATATAAATATAAAGTAGTAAAAATTGAACCATTAGGAGTA
GCACCCACCAAGGCAAAGAGAAGAGTGGTGCAGAGAGAAAAAAGAGCAGTGGGAATAGGAGCTTTGTTCC
TTGGGTTCTTGGGAGCAGCAGGAAGCACTATGGGCGCAGCGTCAATGACGCTGACGGTACAGGCCAGACA
ATTATTGTCTGGTATAGTGCAGCAGCAGAACAATTTGCTGAGGGCTATTGAGGCGCAACAGCATCTGTTG
CAACTCACAGTCTGGGGCATCAAGCAGCTCCAGGCAAGAATCCTGGCTGTGGAAAGATACCTAAAGGATC
AACAGCTCCTGGGGATTTGGGGTTGCTCTGGAAAACTCATTTGCACCACTGCTGTGCCTTGGAATGCTAG
TTGGAGTAATAAATCTCTGGAACAGATTTGGAATCACACGACCTGGATGGAGTGGGACAGAGAAATTAAC
AATTACACAAGCTTAATACACTCCTTAATTGAAGAATCGCAAAACCAGCAAGAAAAGAATGAACAAGAAT
TATTGGAATTAGATAAATGGGCAAGTTTGTGGAATTGGTTTAACATAACAAATTGGCTGTGGTATATAAA
ATTATTCATAATGATAGTAGGAGGCTTGGTAGGTTTAAGAATAGTTTTTGCTGTACTTTCTATAGTGAAT
AGAGTTAGGCAGGGATATTCACCATTATCGTTTCAGACCCACCTCCCAACCCCGAGGGGACCCGACAGGC
CCGAAGGAATAGAAGAAGAAGGTGGAGAGAGAGACAGAGACAGATCCATTCGATTAGTGAACGGATCTCG
ACGGTATCGGTTAACTTTTAAAAGAAAAGGGGGGATTGGGGGGTACAGTGCAGGGGAAAGAATAGTAGAC
ATAATAGCAACAGACATACAAACTAAAGAATTACAAAAACAAATTACAAAAATTCAAAATTTTATCGATC
ACGAGACTAGCCTCGAGCTGGCTGCAGTAACGCCATTTTGCAAGGCATGGAAAAATACCAAACCAAGAAT
AGAGAAGTTCAGATCAAGGGCGGGTACATGAAAATAGCTAACGTTGGGCCAAACAGGATATCTGCGGTGA
GCAGTTTCGGCCCCGGCCCGGGGCCAAGAACAGATGGTCACCGCAGTTTCGGCCCCGGCCCGAGGCCAAG
AACAGATGGTCCCCAGATATGGCCCAACCCTCAGCAGTTTCTTAAGACCCATCAGATGTTTCCAGGCTCC
CCCAAGGACCTGAAATGACCCTGCGCCTTATTTGAATTAACCAATCAGCCTGCTTCTCGCTTCTGTTCGC
GCGCTTCTGCTTCCCGAGCTCTATAAAAGAGCTCACAACCCCTCACTCGGCGCGCCAGTCCTCCGACAGA
CTGAGTCGGCCGGTCGAATCAAGCTTATCGATACCGTCGACGGATCCGCTAGCCCGCGGTTCGAAATGAA
TTTTGAATTTGAGAGGGAGATTGGGTTTATAAACAGCCAGCCGTCGCTCGCCGAGTGTCTGACTTCCTTC
CCCGCTGTCTTGGAGACATTTCAAACTTCATCAATCAAGGAGTCGACATTAATTCCTCCTCCTCCTCCTT
TCGAGCAAACCTTCCCCAGCCTCCAGCCCGGCGCCTCCACCCTTCAGAGACCCAGGAGCCAAAAGCGAGC
CGAAGATGGGCCTGCTCTGCCGCCGCCACCGCCGCCGCCACTCCCCGCTGCCCCCCCGGCCCCCGAGTTC
CCTTGGATGAAAGAGAAGAAATCCGCCAAGAAACCCAGCCAATCCGCCACGTCTCCTTCTCCGGCCGCCT
CCGCCGTTCCGGCCTCCGGGGTCGGATCGCCTGCAGATGGCCTGGGACTGCCGGAGGCTGGTGGCGGCGG
GGCGCGCAGGCTGCGCACGGCTTACACCAACACGCAGCTGCTGGAACTGGAGAAGGAATTCCACTTTAAT
AAGTACCTGTGCCGGCCACGCCGCGTCGAGATCGCGGCCTTGCTGGACCTCACCGAAAGGCAGGTCAAAG
TCTGGTTTCAGAACCGGCGCATGAAGCACAAGCGGCAGACGCAGCACCGAGAGCCGCCGGATGGGGAGCC
TGCCTGCCCGGGAGCCCTGGAGGACATCTGCGACCCTGCCGAGGAACCCGCGGCCAGCCCGGGCGGCCCC
TCCGCCTCGCGGGCGGCGTGGGAAGCCTGCTGTCACCCGCCGGAGGTGGTGCCGGGGGCCTTAAGCGCGG
ACCCCCGGCCTTTAGCCGTTCGCTTAGAGGGCGCAGGCGCGTCGAGTCCCGGCTGCGCGCTGCGCGGGGC
CGGCGGGCTGGAGCCCGGGCCATTGCCAGAAGACGTCTTCTCGGGGCGCCAGGATTCACCTTTCCTTCCC
GACCTCAACTTCTTCGCGGCCGACTCCTGTCTCCAGCTATCCGGAGGCCTCTCCCCTAGCCTACAGGGTT
CTCTCGACAGCCCGGTCCCTTTTTCCGAGGAAGAGCTGGATTTTTTCACCAGTACGCTCTGTGCCATCGA
CCTGCAGTTTCCCTAGACCGGTCGGATCCCCCGGGCTGCAGGAATTCGAGCATCTTACCGCCATTTATTC
CCATATTTGTTCTGTTTTTCTTGATTTGGGTATACATTTAAATGTTAATAAAACAAAATGGTGGGGCAAT
CATTTACATTTTTAGGGATATGTAATTACTAGTTCAGGTGTATTGCCACAAGACAAACATGTTAAGAAAC
TTTCCCGTTATTTACGCTCTGTTCCTGTTAATCAACCTCTGGATTACAAAATTTGTGAAAGATTGACTGA
TATTCTTAACTATGTTGCTCCTTTTACGCTGTGTGGATATGCTGCTTTAATGCCTCTGTATCATGCTATT
GCTTCCCGTACGGCTTTCGTTTTCTCCTCCTTGTATAAATCCTGGTTGCTGTCTCTTTATGAGGAGTTGT
GGCCCGTTGTCCGTCAACGTGGCGTGGTGTGCTCTGTGTTTGCTGACGCAACCCCCACTGGCTGGGGCAT
TGCCACCACCTGTCAACTCCTTTCTGGGACTTTCGCTTTCCCCCTCCCGATCGCCACGGCAGAACTCATC
GCCGCCTGCCTTGCCCGCTGCTGGACAGGGGCTAGGTTGCTGGGCACTGATAATTCCGTGGTGTTGTCGG
GGAAGCTGACGTCCTTTGCAATTCGATATCAAGCTGTACCTTCTAGATGTACAAGACATATAGCGCTTCT
AGACCAATGACTTACAAGGCAGCTGTAGATCTTAGCCACTTTTTAAAAGAAAAGGGGGGACTGGAAGGGC
TAATTCACTCCCAACGAAGACAAGATCTGCTTTTTGCTTGTACTGGGTCTCTCTGGTTAGACCAGATCTG
AGCCTGGGAGCTCTCTGGCTAACTAGGGAACCCACTGCTTAAGCCTCAATAAAGCTTGCCTTGAGTGCTT
CAAGTAGTGTGTGCCCGTCTGTTGTGTGACTCTGGTAACTAGAGATCCCTCAGACCCTTTTAGTCAGTGT
GGAAAATCTCTAGCAGTAGTAGTTCATGTCATCTTATTATTCAGTATTTATAACTTGCAAAGAAATGAAT
ATCAGAGAGTGAGAGGAACTTGTTTATTGCAGCTTATAATGGTTACAAATAAAGCAATAGCATCACAAAT
TTCACAAATAAAGCATTTTTTTCACTGCATTCTAGTTGTGGTTTGTCCAAACTCATCAATGTATCTTATC
ATGTCTGGCTCTAGCTATCCCGCCCCTAACTCCGCCCATCCCGCCCCTAACTCCGCCCAGTTCCGCCCAT
TCTCCGCCCCATGGCTGACTAATTTTTTTT
Features (pLannotate 1.2.2; 29 found; start..end, strand, type, name):
     94..112     -  promoter       T7 promoter: promoter for bacteriophage T7 RNA polymerase
    120..275     +  CDS            lacZα (fragment): LacZα fragment of β-galactosidase; lacZ fragment
    280..708     +  rep_origin     f1 ori (sequence partly withheld): f1 bacteriophage origin of replication; arrow indicates direction of (+) strand synthesis
    761..865     +  promoter       AmpR promoter: bla
    866..1726    +  CDS            AmpR: β-lactamase; bla; confers resistance to ampicillin, carbenicillin, and related antibiotics
   1897..2485    +  rep_origin     ori: high-copy-number ColE1/pMB1/pBR322/pUC origin of replication
   2668..2760    +  CDS            lacI (fragment): lac repressor; lacI; The lac repressor binds to the lac operator to inhibit transcription in E. coli. This inhibition can be relieved by adding lactose or isopropyl-β-D-thiogalactopyranoside (IPTG).
   2773..2794    +  protein_bind   CAP binding site: CAP binding activates transcription in the presence of cAMP. E. coli catabolite activator protein
   2809..2839    +  promoter       lac promoter: promoter for the E. coli lac operon
   2847..2863    +  protein_bind   lac operator: The lac repressor binds to the lac operator to inhibit transcription in E. coli. This inhibition can be relieved by adding lactose or isopropyl-β-D-thiogalactopyranoside (IPTG). lac repressor encoded by lacI
   2908..2926    +  promoter       T3 promoter: promoter for bacteriophage T3 RNA polymerase
   2954..3180    +  promoter       RSV promoter: Rous sarcoma virus enhancer/promoter
   3181..3361    +  LTR            5' LTR (truncated): truncated 5' long terminal repeat (LTR) from HIV-1
   3408..3533    +  misc_feature   HIV-1 Ψ: packaging signal of human immunodeficiency virus type 1
   3517..3880    +  CDS            HIV-1 gag (fragment): gag protein from human immunodeficiency virus 1; gag
   4026..4259    +  misc_feature   RRE: The Rev response element (RRE) of HIV-1 allows for Rev-dependent mRNA export from the nucleus to the cytoplasm.
   4636..4736    +  CDS            Rev (fragment): human immunodeficiency virus 1 (HIV-1) Rev protein; rev; enhances nuclear export of unspliced and incompletely spliced viral mRNAs
   4755..4872    +  misc_feature   cPPT/CTS: central polypurine tract and central termination sequence of HIV-1
   4906..5307    +  promoter       SFFV promoter: spleen focus-forming virus long terminal repeat (LTR) promoter
   5317..5340    +  misc_feature   MCS (fragment): pBluescript multiple cloning site
   5365..6432    +  CDS            HOXB2: HXB2_HUMAN - Also known as HOX2H. Experimental evidence at protein level: Swiss-Prot protein existence level 1. Sequence-specific transcription factor which is part of a developmental regulatory system that provides cells with specific positional identities on the anterior-posterior axis. From Homo sapiens (Human).
   6443..6468    +  misc_feature   MCS (fragment): pBluescript multiple cloning site
   6468..6527    +  CDS            S (fragment): HBSAG_WHV6 - Experimental evidence at transcript level: Swiss-Prot protein existence level 2. The middle envelope protein plays an important role in the budding of the virion. It is involved in the induction of budding in a nucleocapsid independent way. In this process the majority of envelope proteins bud to form subviral lipoprotein particles of 22 nm of diameter that do not contain a nucleocapsid (By similarity). From Woodchuck hepatitis B virus (isolate w64/pWS23) (WHV).
   6659..7062    +  misc_feature   WPRE: woodchuck hepatitis virus posttranscriptional regulatory element
   7120..7179    +  CDS            nef (fragment): NEF_HV1Z2 - Experimental evidence at protein level: Swiss-Prot protein existence level 1. Extracellular Nef protein targets CD4(+) T-lymphocytes for apoptosis by interacting with CXCR4 surface receptors. From Human immunodeficiency virus type 1 group M subtype D (isolate Z2/CDC-Z34) (HIV-1).
   7181..7414    +  LTR            3' LTR (ΔU3): self-inactivating 3' long terminal repeat (LTR) from HIV-1
   7486..7607    +  polyA_signal   SV40 poly(A) signal: SV40 polyadenylation signal
   7626..7647    +  rep_origin     SV40 ori (fragment): SV40 origin of replication
   7647..73      +  rep_origin     SV40 ori (across the origin): SV40 origin of replication
