[The description below was written by a language model from this plasmid's Addgene catalogue record and pLannotate feature annotations shown in this document.]
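Description:
SFFV-HOXB2-Brd 250 is a lentiviral transfer plasmid built on the SFFV-MCS backbone for expressing the human homeobox transcription factor HOXB2 in mammalian cells. It is propagated in E. coli through a high-copy ColE1/pUC-type origin with ampicillin selection (AmpR under its own bla promoter). The backbone also retains pBluescript-derived remnants: an f1 origin, lacZα and lacI fragments, lac promoter/operator elements, and T3 and T7 promoters. The sequenced record is about 7.7 kb, consistent with the stated backbone and insert sizes.

The viral portion has a third-generation, self-inactivating layout. An RSV promoter drives a truncated HIV-1 5' LTR, so genomic RNA is produced without Tat. This is followed by the Ψ packaging signal with a partial gag region, the Rev response element for nuclear export of the unspliced genome, and the cPPT/CTS, which aids nuclear import in transduced cells. The internal spleen focus-forming virus (SFFV) promoter, which is strongly active in haematopoietic cells, drives the HOXB2 coding sequence, cloned between flanking multiple-cloning-site remnants. A WPRE downstream enhances transcript stability and expression. The short woodchuck hepatitis virus "S" and HIV-1 nef annotations are probably incidental matches to sequence flanking the WPRE and the LTR. The cassette ends in a ΔU3 3' LTR, with an SV40 poly(A) signal and SV40 origin beyond it.

According to the depositor, a construct-specific barcode sits in an XbaI site after the WPRE, giving the order SFFV–TF–WPRE–barcode; the barcode itself is not annotated in the feature table. Because it lies within the transcribed region, it can identify which factor a cell received. The plasmid belongs to a barcoded transcription factor collection made for combinatorial screening of immune cell reprogramming. No mammalian selection marker or fluorescent reporter is annotated.
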