Addgene plasmid #219193: SFFV-HOXB2-Brd 250
Purpose: Transcription factor HOXB2 with a specific barcode assigned.
Depositing lab: Filipe Pereira. Depositing organization: Center for Neuroscience and Cell Biology, University of Coimbra. Publication: A combinatorial transcription factor screening platform for immune cell reprogramming. Kurochkin I, Altman AR, Caiado I, Pertiga-Cabral D, Halitzki E, Minaeva M, Zimmermannova O, Henriques-Oliveira L, Klein D, Nair M, Oliveira D, Cajal LR, Knittel R, Feick C, Ringner M, Martin M, Cirovic B, Pires CF, Rosa FF, Sitnicka E, Theis FJ, Pereira CF. Cell Syst. 2026 Jan 21;17(1):101457. doi: 10.1016/j.cels.2025.101457. Epub 2026 Jan 14. PubMed 41539305.
Backbone
  Vector backbone: SFFV-MCS
  Backbone size w/o insert (bp): 6638
  Vector type: Lentiviral
Growth in bacteria
  Bacterial resistance: Ampicillin, 100 μg/mL
  Growth temperature: 37°C
  Growth strain: NEB Stable
  Copy number: High Copy
Gene/Insert
  Gene/Insert name: HOXB2
  Species: H. sapiens (human)
  Insert size (bp): 1071
  Entrez Gene: HOXB2 (a.k.a. HOX2, HOX2H, Hox-2.8, K8)
  Promoter: The spleen focus-forming virus (SFFV) promoter
  Cloning method: Restriction Enzyme; 5′ cloning site Bsp119I (not destroyed); 3′ cloning site BstHI (not destroyed)
Terms and licenses: Academic/Nonprofit Terms; Industry Terms: Not Available to Industry
Depositor comments: Barcode sequence cloned into XbaI restriction site. Design of plasmid is as follows: SFFV-[TF sequence]-WPRE-[Barcode sequence].
How to cite: SFFV-HOXB2-Brd 250 was a gift from Filipe Pereira (Addgene plasmid # 219193 ; http://n2t.net/addgene:219193 ; RRID:Addgene_219193)
