>Addgene plasmid #219193 | SFFV-HOXB2-Brd 250 | depositor partial sequence | sequence record 428059 | TF ORF
ATGAATTTTGAATTTGAGAGGGAGATTGGGTTTATAAACAGCCAGCCGTCGCTCGCCGAGTGTCTGACTT
CCTTCCCCGCTGTCTTGGAGACATTTCAAACTTCATCAATCAAGGAGTCGACATTAATTCCTCCTCCTCC
TCCTTTCGAGCAAACCTTCCCCAGCCTCCAGCCCGGCGCCTCCACCCTTCAGAGACCCAGGAGCCAAAAG
CGAGCCGAAGATGGGCCTGCTCTGCCGCCGCCACCGCCGCCGCCACTCCCCGCTGCCCCCCCGGCCCCCG
AGTTCCCTTGGATGAAAGAGAAGAAATCCGCCAAGAAACCCAGCCAATCCGCCACGTCTCCTTCTCCGGC
CGCCTCCGCCGTTCCGGCCTCCGGGGTCGGATCGCCTGCAGATGGCCTGGGACTGCCGGAGGCTGGTGGC
GGCGGGGCGCGCAGGCTGCGCACGGCTTACACCAACACGCAGCTGCTGGAACTGGAGAAGGAATTCCACT
TTAATAAGTACCTGTGCCGGCCACGCCGCGTCGAGATCGCGGCCTTGCTGGACCTCACCGAAAGGCAGGT
CAAAGTCTGGTTTCAGAACCGGCGCATGAAGCACAAGCGGCAGACGCAGCACCGAGAGCCGCCGGATGGG
GAGCCTGCCTGCCCGGGAGCCCTGGAGGACATCTGCGACCCTGCCGAGGAACCCGCGGCCAGCCCGGGCG
GCCCCTCCGCCTCGCGGGCGGCGTGGGAAGCCTGCTGTCACCCGCCGGAGGTGGTGCCGGGGGCCTTAAG
CGCGGACCCCCGGCCTTTAGCCGTTCGCTTAGAGGGCGCAGGCGCGTCGAGTCCCGGCTGCGCGCTGCGC
GGGGCCGGCGGGCTGGAGCCCGGGCCATTGCCAGAAGACGTCTTCTCGGGGCGCCAGGATTCACCTTTCC
TTCCCGACCTCAACTTCTTCGCGGCCGACTCCTGTCTCCAGCTATCCGGAGGCCTCTCCCCTAGCCTACA
GGGTTCTCTCGACAGCCCGGTCCCTTTTTCCGAGGAAGAGCTGGATTTTTTCACCAGTACGCTCTGTGCC
ATCGACCTGCAGTTTCCCTAG
