>Addgene plasmid #219193 | SFFV-HOXB2-Brd 250 | depositor partial sequence | sequence record 428060 | Barcode sequence
TGTACAAGACATATAGCGCT
